>Addgene plasmid #44353 | pFIN-EF1a-CHER-WPRE | depositor full sequence | sequence record 60949 | pFIN-EF1a-CHER-WPRE sequence 10939 bps
GTGGCCCGAGAGCTGCATCCGGAGTATCTAGATGGAGTTCCGCGTTACATAACTTACGGTAAATGGCCCG
CCTGGCTGACCGCCCAACGACCCCCGCCCATTGACGTCAATAATGACTGATGTTCCCATAGTAACGCCAA
TAGGGACTTTCCATTGACGCTAATGGGAGTTTGTTTTGGCACCAAAATCAACGGGACTTTCCAAAATGTC
GTAATAACCCCGCCCCGTTGACGCAAATGGGCGGTAGGCGTGTACTCTAGAAGGTCTATATAAGCAGAGC
TCGTTTAGTGAACCGTTTATACTACTTATCTGGTCTCTCTGGTTAGACCAGATCTGAGCCTGGGAGCTCT
CTGGCTAACTAGGGAACCCACTGCTTAAGCCTCAATAAAGCTTGCCTTGAGTGCTCAAAGTAGTGTGTGC
CCGTCTGTTGTGTGACTCTGGTAACTAGAGATCCCTCAGACCCTTTTAGTCAGTGTGGAAAATCTCTAGC
AGTGGCGCCCGAACAGGGACTTGAAAGCGAAAGTAAAGCCAGAGGAGATCTCTCGACGCAGGACTCGGCT
TGCTGAAGCGCGCACGGCAAGAGGCGAGGGGCGGCGACTGGTGAGTACGCCAAAAATTTTGACTAGCGGA
GGCTAGAAGGAGAGAGATGGGTGCGAGAGCGTCGGTATTAAGCGGGGGAGAATTAGATAAATGGGAAAAA
ATTCGGTTAAGGCCAGGGGGAAAGAAACAATATAAACTAAAACATATAGTATGGGCAAGCAGGGAGCTAG
AACGATTCGCAGTTAATCCTGGCCTTTTAGAGACATCAGAAGGCTGTAGACAAATACTGGGACAGCTACA
ACCATCCCTTCAGACAGGATCAGAAGAACTTAGATCATTATATAATACAATAGCAGTCCTCTATTGTGTG
CATCAAAGGATAGATGTAAAAGACACCAAGGAAGCCTTAGATAAGATAGAGGAAGAGCAAAACAAAAGTA
AGAAAAAGGCACAGCAAGCAGCAGCTGACACAGGAAACAACAGCCAGGTCAGCCAAAATTACCCTATAGT
GCAGAACCTCCAGGGGCAAATGGTACATCAGGCCATATCACCTAGAACTTTAAATGCATGGGTAAAAGTA
GTAGAAGAGAAGGCTTTCAGCCCAGAAGTAATACCCATGTTTTCAGCATTATCAGAAGGAGCCACCCCAC
AAGATTTAAATACCATGCTAAACACAGTGGGGGGACATCAAGCAGCCATGCAAATGTTAAAAGAGACCAT
CAATGAGGAAGCTGCAGAATGGGATAGATTGCATCCAGTGCATGCAGGGCCTATTGCACCAGGCCAGATG
AGAGAACCAAGGGGAAGTGACATAGCAGGAACTACTAGCAAATTAAGAGAACAATTTGGAAATAATAAAA
CAATAATCTTTAAGCAATCCTCAGGAGGGGACCCAGAAATTGTAACGCACAGTTTTAATTGTGGAGGGGA
ATTTTTCTACTGTAATTCAACACAACTGTTTAATAGTACTTGGTTTAATAGTACTTGGAGTACTGAAGGG
TCAAATAACACTGAAGGAAGTGACACAATCACACTCCCATGCAGAATAAAACAATTTATAAACATGTGGC
AGGAAGTAGGAAAAGCAATGTATGCCCCTCCCATCAGTGGACAAATTAGATGTTCATCAAATATTACTGG
GCTGCTATTAACAAGAGATGGTGGTAATAACAACAATGGGTCCGAGATCTTCAGACCTGGAGGAGGCGAT
ATGAGGGACAATTGGAGAAGTGAATTATATAAATATAAAGTAGTAAAAATTGAACCATTAGGAGTAGCAC
CCACCAAGGCAAAGAGAAGAGTGGTGCAGAGAGAAAAAAGAGCAGTGGGAATAGGAGCTTTGTTCCTTGG
GTTCTTGGGAGCAGCAGGAAGCACTATGGGCGCACGGTCAATGACGCTGACGGTACAGGCCAGACAATTA
TTGTCTGATATAGTGCAGCAGCAGAACAATTTGCTGAGGGCTATTGAGGCGCAACAGCATCTGTTGCAAC
TCACAGTCTGGGGCATCAAACAGCTCCAGGCAAGAATCCTGGCTGTGGAAAGATACCTAAAGGATCAACA
GCTCCTGGGGATTTGGGGTTGCTCTGGAAAACTCATTTGCACCACTGCTGTGCCTTGGAATGCTAGTTGG
AGTAATAAATCTCTGGAACAGATTTGGAATAACATGACCTGGATGGAGTGGGACAGAGAAATTAACAATT
ACACAAGCTTAATACACTCCTTAATTGAAGAATCGCAAAACCAGCAAGAAAAGAATGAACAAGAATTATT
GGAATTAGATAAATGGGCTTGCGGCCGGAATTCACAAATGGCAGTATTCATCCACAATTTTAAAAGAAAA
GGGGGGATTGGGGGGTACAGTGCAGGGGAAAGAATAGTAGACATAATAGCAACAGACATACAAACTAAAG
AATTACAAAAACAAATTACTAAAAATTCNAAAATTTTCGGGTTTATTACAGGGACAGCAGAGATCCACTT
TGGGCGGCCGCTTTGGAGCTAAGCCAGCAATGGTAGAGGGAAGATTCTGCACGTCCCTTCCAGGCGGCCT
CCCCGTCACCACCCCCCCCAACCCGCCCCGACCGGAGCTGAGAGTAATTCATACAAAAGGACTCGCCCCT
GCCTTGGGGAATCCCAGGGACCGTCGTTAAACTCCCACTAACGTAGAACCCAGAGATCGCTGCGTTCCCG
CCCCCTCACCCGCCCGCTCTCGTCATCACTGAGGTGGAGAAGAGCATGCGTGAGGCTCCGGTGCCCGTCA
GTGGGCAGAGCGCACATCGCCCACAGTCCCCGAGAAGTTGGGGGGAGGGGTCGGCAATTGAACCGGTGCC
TAGAGAAGGTGGCGCGGGGTAAACTGGGAAAGTGATGTCGTGTACTGGCTCCGCCTTTTTCCCGAGGGTG
GGGGAGAACCGTATATAAGTGCAGTAGTCGCCGTGAACGTTCTTTTTCGCAACGGGTTTGCCGCCAGAAC
ACAGGTAAGTGCCGTGTGTGGTTCCCGCGGGCCTGGCCTCTTTACGGGTTATGGCCCTTGCGTGCCTTGA
ATTACTTCCACGCCCCTGGCTGCAGTACGTGATTCTTGATCCCGAGCTTCGGGTTGGAAGTGGGTGGGAG
AGTTCGAGGCCTTGCGCTTAAGGAGCCCCTTCGCCTCGTGCTTGAGTTGAGGCCTGGCCTGGGCGCTGGG
GCCGCCGCGTGCGAATCTGGTGGCACCTTCGCGCCTGTCTCGCTGCTTTCGATAAGTCTCTAGCCATTTA
AAATTTTTGATGACCTGCTGCGACGCTTTTTTTCTGGCAAGATAGTCTTGTAAATGCGGGCCAAGATCTG
CACACTGGTATTTCGGTTTTTGGGGCCGCGGGCGGCGACGGGGCCCGTGCGTCCCAGCGCACATGTTCGG
CGAGGCGGGGCCTGCGAGCGCGGCCACCGAGAATCGGACGGGGGTAGTCTCAAGCTGGCCGGCCTGCTCT
GGTGCCTGGCCTCGCGCCGCCGTGTATCGCCCCGCCCTGGGCGGCAACAGGCTGGCCCGGTCGGCACCAG
TTGCGTGAGCGGAAAGATGGCCGCTTCCCGGCCCTGCTGCAGGGAGCTCAAAATGGAGGACGCGGCGCTC
GGGAGAGCGGGCGGGTGAGTCACCCACACAAAGGAAAAGGGCCTTTCCGTCCTCAGCCGTCGCTTCATGT
GACTCCACGGAGTACCGGGCGCCGTCCAGGCACCTCGATTAGTTCTCGAGCTTTTGGAGTACGTCGTCTT
TAGGTTGGGGGGAGGGGTTTTATGCGATGGAGTTTCCCCACACTGAGTGGGTGGAGACTGAAGTTAGGCC
AGCTTGGCACTTGATGTAATTCTCCTTGGAATTTGCCCTTTTTGAGTTTGGATCTTGGTTCATTCTCAAG
CCTCAGACAGTGGTTCAAAGTTTTTTTCTTCCATTTCAGGTGTCGTGGCGGCCGCTAGCAAGGATCCCGC
CACCATGGTGAGCAAGGGCGAGGAGGATAACATGGCCATCATCAAGGAGTTCATGCGCTTCAAGGTGCAC
ATGGAGGGCTCCGTGAACGGCCACGAGTTCGAGATCGAGGGCGAGGGCGAGGGCCGCCCCTACGAGGGCA
CCCAGACCGCCAAGCTGAAGGTGACCAAGGGTGGCCCCCTGCCCTTCGCCTGGGACATCCTGTCCCCTCA
GTTCATGTACGGCTCCAAGGCCTACGTGAAGCACCCCGCCGACATCCCCGACTACTTGAAGCTGTCCTTC
CCCGAGGGCTTCAAGTGGGAGCGCGTGATGAACTTCGAGGACGGCGGCGTGGTGACCGTGACCCAGGACT
CCTCCCTGCAGGACGGCGAGTTCATCTACAAGGTGAAGCTGCGCGGCACCAACTTCCCCTCCGACGGCCC
CGTAATGCAGAAGAAGACCATGGGCTGGGAGGCCTCCTCCGAGCGGATGTACCCCGAGGACGGCGCCCTG
AAGGGCGAGATCAAGCAGAGGCTGAAGCTGAAGGACGGCGGCCACTACGACGCTGAGGTCAAGACCACCT
ACAAGGCCAAGAAGCCCGTGCAGCTGCCCGGCGCCTACAACGTCAACATCAAGTTGGACATCACCTCCCA
CAACGAGGACTACACCATCGTGGAACAGTACGAACGCGCCGAGGGCCGCCACTCCACCGGCGGCATGGAC
GAGCTGTACAAGTAAGAATTCGAAGCTTGATCCGGCTGCTAACAAAGCCCGACGTACGACGCGTGCTAGC
ATGCCTAGGTCGACCCGGGATCCGCGGACTAGTATAATCAACCTCTGGATTACAAAATTTGTGAAAGATT
GACTGGTATTCTTAACTATGTTGCTCCTTTTACGCTATGTGGATACGCTGCTTTAATGCCTTTGTATCAT
GCTATTGCTTCCCGTATGGCTTTCATTTTCTCCTCCTTGTATAAATCCTGGTTGCTGTCTCTTTATGAGG
AGTTGTGGCCCGTTGTCAGGCAACGTGGCGTGGTGTGCACTGTGTTTGCTGACGCAACCCCCACTGGTTG
GGGCATTGCCACCACCTGTCAGCTCCTTTCCGGGACTTTCGCTTTCCCCCTCCCTATTGCCACGGCGGAA
CTCATCGCCGCCTGCCTTGCCCGCTGCTGGACAGGGGCTCGGCTGTTGGGCACTGACAATTCCGTGGTGT
TGTCGGGGAAATCATCGTCCTTTCCTTGGCTGCTCGCCTGTGTTGCCACCTGGATTCTGCGCGGGACGTC
CTTCTGCTACGTCCCTTCGGCCCTCAATCCAGCGGACCTTCCTTCCCGCGGCCTGCTGCCGGCTCTGCGG
CCTCTTCCGCGTCTTCGCCTTCGCCCTCAGACGAGTCGGATCTCCCTTTGGGCCGCCTCCCCGCATCGAT
ACCGTCGACCACTAGTGAATTCCAGCTGAGCGCCGGTCGCTACCATTACCAGTTGGTCTGGTGTCAAAAA
TAATAATAACCGGGCGAGGGGGATCTCGACTCTAGAAGCTTGGTACCTTTAAGACCAATGACTTACAAGG
CAGCTGTAGATCTTAGCCACTTTTTAAAAGAAAAGGGGGGACTGGAAGGGCTAATTCACTCCCAGTTTCG
AGTTGGCGCGCCTGGGAGCTCACGGGGACAGCCCCCCCCAAAGCCCCCAGGGATGTAATTACGTCCCTCC
CCCGCTAGGGGGCAGCAGCGAGCCGCCCGGGGCTCCGCTCCGGTCCGGCGCTCCCCCCGCATCCCCGAGC
CGGCAGCGTGCGGGGACAGCCCGGGCACGGGGAAGGTGGCACGGGATCGCTTTCCTCTGAACGCTTCTCG
CTGCTCTTTGAGCCTGCAGACACCTGGGGGATACGGGGAAAAAGCTTTAGGCTGAAAGAGAGATTTAGAA
TGACAGGCGCGCCTGGGAGCTCACGGGGACAGCCCCCCCCAAAGCCCCCAGGGATGTAATTACGTCCCTC
CCCCGCTAGGGGGCAGCAGCGAGCCGCCCGGGGCTCCGCTCCGGTCCGGCGCTCCCCCCGCATCCCCGAG
CCGGCAGCGTGCGGGGACAGCCCGGGCACGGGGAAGGTGGCACGGGATCGCTTTCCTCTGAACGCTTCTC
GCTGCTCTTTGAGCCTGCAGACACCTGGGGGATACGGGGAAAAAGCTTTAGGCTGAAAGAGAGATTTAGA
ATGACAGGCGCGCCAACTCGAATTCATTGCAGACTTTCACTGAAACGGGTCTCTCTGGTTAGACCAGATC
TGAGCCTGGGAGCTCTCTGGCTAACTAGGGAACCCACTGCTTAAGCCTCAATAAAGCTCGACTGTGCCTT
CTAGTTGCCAGCCATCTGTTGTTTGCCCCTCCCCCGTGCCTTCCTTGACCCTGGAAGGTGCCACTCCCAC
TGTCCTTTCCTAATAAAATGAGGAAATTGCATCGCATTGTCTGAGTAGGTGTCATTCTATTCTGGGGGGT
GGGGTGGGGCAGGACAGCAAGGGGGAGGATTGGGAAGACAATAGCAGGCATGCTGGGGATGCGGTGGGCT
CTATGGCTTCTGAGGCGGAAAGAACCAGCTGGGGCTCTAGGGGGTATCCCC
[124 nt withheld, positions 6562-6685]
CGCCGGCTGTGCGGGAGAACGGAGTTCTATTATGACTCAAATCAGTCTCCCCAAGCATTCGGGGATCAGA
GTTTTTAAGGATAACTTAGTGTGTAGGGGGCCAGTGAGTTGGAGATGAAAGCGTAGGGAGTCGAAGGTGT
CCTTTTGCGCCGAGTCAGTTCCTGGGTGGGGGCCACAAGATCGGATGAGCCAGTTTATCAATCCGGGGGT
GCCAGCTGATCCATGGAGTGCAGGGTCTGCAAAATATCTCAAGCACTGATTGATCTTAGGTTTTACAATA
GTGATGTTACCCCAGGAACAATTTGGGGAAGGTCAGAATCTTGTAGCCTGTAGCTGCATGACTCCTAAAC
CATAATTTCTTTTTTGTTTTTTTTTTTTTATTTTTGAGACAGGGTCTCACTCTGTCACCTAGGCTGGAGT
GCAGTGGTGCAATCACAGCTCACTGCAGCCTCAACGTCGTAAGCTCAAGCGATCCTCCCACCTCAGCCTG
CCTGGTAGCTGAGACTACAAGCGACGCCCCAGTTAATTTTTGTATTTTTGGTAGAGGCAGCGTTTTGCCG
TGTGGCCCTGGCTGGTCTCGAACTCCTGGGCTCAAGTGATCCAGCCTCAGCCTCCCAAAGTGCTGGGACA
ACCGGGGCCAGTCACTGCACCTGGCCCTAAACCATAATTTCTAATCTTTTGGCTAATTTGTTAGTCCTAC
AAAGGCAGTCTAGTCCCCAGGCAAAAAGGGGGTTTGTTTCGGGAAAGGGCTGTTACTGTCTTTGTTTCAA
ACTATAAACTAAGTTCCTCCTAAACTTAGTTCGGCCTACACCCAGGAATGAACAAGGAGAGCTTGGAGGT
TAGAAGCACGATGGAATTGGTTAGGTCAGATCTCTTTCACTGTCTGAGTTATAATTTTGCAATGGTGGTT
CAAAGACTGCCCGCTTCTGACACCAGTCGCTGCATTAATGAATCGGCCAACGCGCGGGGAGAGGCGGTTT
GCGTATTGGCGCTCTTCCGCTTCCTCGCTCACTGACTCGCTGCGCTCGGTCGTTCGGCTGCGGCGAGCGG
TATCAGCTCACTCAAAGGCGGTAATACGGTTATCCACAGAATCAGGGGATAACGCAGGAAAGAACATGTG
AGCAAAAGGCCAGCAAAAGGCCAGGAACCGTAAAAAGGCCGCGTTGCTGGCGTTTTTCCATAGGCTCCGC
CCCCCTGACGAGCATCACAAAAATCGACGCTCAAGTCAGAGGTGGCGAAACCCGACAGGACTATAAAGAT
ACCAGGCGTTTCCCCCTGGAAGCTCCCTCGTGCGCTCTCCTGTTCCGACCCTGCCGCTTACCGGATACCT
GTCCGCCTTTCTCCCTTCGGGAAGCGTGGCGCTTTCTCAATGCTCACGCTGTAGGTATCTCAGTTCGGTG
TAGGTCGTTCGCTCCAAGCTGGGCTGTGTGCACGAACCCCCCGTTCAGCCCGACCGCTGCGCCTTATCCG
GTAACTATCGTCTTGAGTCCAACCCGGTAAGACACGACTTATCGCCACTGGCAGCAGCCACTGGTAACAG
GATTAGCAGAGCGAGGTATGTAGGCGGTGCTACAGAGTTCTTGAAGTGGTGGCCTAACTACGGCTACACT
AGAAGGACAGTATTTGGTATCTGCGCTCTGCTGAAGCCAGTTACCTTCGGAAAAAGAGTTGGTAGCTCTT
GATCCGGCAAACAAACCACCGCTGGTAGCGGTGGTTTTTTTGTTTGCAAGCAGCAGATTACGCGCAGAAA
AAAAGGATCTCAAGAAGATCCTTTGATCTTTTCTACGGGGTCTGACGCTCAGTGGAACGAAAACTCACGT
TAAGGGATTTTGGTCATGAGATTATCAAAAAGGATCTTCACCTAGATCCTTTTAAATTAAAAATGAAGTT
TTAAATCAATCTAAAGTATATATGAGTAAACTTGGTCTGACAGTTACCAATGCTTAATCAGTGAGGCACC
TATCTCAGCGATCTGTCTATTTCGTTCATCCATAGTTGCCTGACTCCCCGTCGTGTAGATAACTACGATA
CGGGAGGGCTTACCATCTGGCCCCAGTGCTGCAATGATACCGCGAGACCCACGCTCACCGGCTCCAGATT
TATCAGCAATAAACCAGCCAGCCGGAAGGGCCGAGCGCAGAAGTGGTCCTGCAACTTTATCCGCCTCCAT
CCAGTCTATTAATTGTTGCCGGGAAGCTAGAGTAAGTAGTTCGCCAGTTAATAGTTTGCGCAACGTTGTT
GCCATTGCTACAGGCATCGTGGTGTCACGCTCGTCGTTTGGTATGGCTTCATTCAGCTCCGGTTCCCAAC
GATCAAGGCGAGTTACATGATCCCCCATGTTGTGCAAAAAAGCGGTTAGCTCCTTCGGTCCTCCGATCGT
TGTCAGAAGTAAGTTGGCCGCAGTGTTATCACTCATGGTTATGGCAGCACTGCATAATTCTCTTACTGTC
ATGCCATCCGTAAGATGCTTTTCTGTGACTGGTGAGTACTCAACCAAGTCATTCTGAGAATAGTGTATGC
GGCGACCGAGTTGCTCTTGCCCGGCGTCAATACGGGATAATACCGCGCCACATAGCAGAACTTTAAAAGT
GCTCATCATTGGAAAACGTTCTTCGGGGCGAAAACTCTCAAGGATCTTACCGCTGTTGAGATCCAGTTCG
ATGTAACCCACTCGTGCACCCAACTGATCTTCAGCATCTTTTACTTTCACCAGCGTTTCTGGGTGAGCAA
AAACAGGAAGGCAAAATGCCGCAAAAAAGGGAATAAGGGCGACACGGAAATGTTGAATACTCATACTCTT
CCTTTTTCAATATTATTGAAGCATTTATCAGGGTTATTGTCTCATGAGCGGATACATATTTGAATGTATT
TAGAAAAATAAACAAATAGGGGTTCCGCGCACATTTCCCCGAAAAGTGCCACCTGACGTCTAAGAAACCA
TTATTATCATGACATTAACCTATAAAAATAGGCGTATCACGAGGCCCTTTCGTCTTCAAGAACTGCCTCG
CGCGTTTCGGTGATGACGGTGAAAACCTCTGACACATGCAGCTCCCGGAGACGGTCACAGCTTGTCTGTA
AGCGGATGCCGGGAGCAGACAAGCCCGTCAGGGCGCGTCAGCGGGTGTTGGCGGGTGTCGGGGCGCAGCC
ATGACCCAGTCACGTAGCGATAGCGGAGTGTACTGGCTTAACTATGCGGCATCAGAGCAGATTGTACTGA
GAGTGCACCATATGCGGTGTGAAATACCGCACAGATGCGTAAGGAGAAAATACCGCATCAGGCGCCATTC
GCCATTCAGGCTGCGCAACTGTTGGGAAGGGCGATCGGTGCGGGCCTCTTCGCTATTACGCCAGCGCGGG
GAGGCAGAGATTGCAGTAAGCTGAGATCGCAGCACTGCACTCCAGCCTGGGCGACAGAGTAAGACTCTGT
CTCAAAAATAAAATAAATAAATCAATCAGATATTCCAATCTTTTCCTTTATTTATTTATTTATTTTCTAT
TTTGGAAACACAGTCCTTCCTTATTCCAGAATTACACATATATTCTATTTTTCTTTATATGCTCCAGTTT
TTTTTAGACCTTCACCTGAAATGTGTGTATACAAAATCTAGGCCAGTCCAGCAGAGCCTAAAGGTAAAAA
ATAAAATAATAAAAAATAAATAAAATCTAGCTCACTCCTTCACATCAAAATGGAGATACAGCTGTTAGCA
TTAAATACCAAATAACCCATCTTGTCCTCAATAATTTTAAGCGCCTCTCTCCACCACATCTAACTCCTGT
CAAAGGCATGTGCCCCTTCCGGGCGCTCTGCTGTGCTGCCAACCAACTGGCATGTGGACTCTGCAGGGTC
CCTAACTGCCAAGCCCCACAGTGTGCCCTGAGGCTGCCCCTTCCTTCTAGCGGCTGCCCCCACTCGGCTT
TGCTTTCCCTAGTTTCAGTTACTTGCGTTCAGCCAAGGTCTGAAACTAGGTGCGCACAGAGCGGTAAGAC
TGCGAGAGAAAGAGACCAGCTTTACAGGGGGTTTATCACAGTGCACCCTGACAGTCGTCAGCCTCACAGG
GGGTTTATCACATTGCACCCTGACAGTCGTCAGCCTCACAGGGGGTTTATCACAGTGCACCCTTACAATC
ATTCCATTTGATTCACAATTTTTTTAGTCTCTACTGTGCCTAACTTGTAAGTTAAATTTGATCAGAGGTG
TGTTCCCAGAGGGGAAAACAGTATATACAGGGTTCAGTACTATCGCATTTCAGG
Features (pLannotate 1.2.2; 30 found; start..end, strand, type, name):
      1..26      +  LTR            3' LTR (fragment): 3' long terminal repeat (LTR) from HIV-1
     43..159     +  enhancer       CMV enhancer (fragment): human cytomegalovirus immediate early enhancer
    182..281     +  promoter       CMVd1 promoter: truncated human cytomegalovirus (CMV) immediate early promoter that yields slightly reduced expression relative to the full-length promoter
    312..491     +  LTR            5' LTR (truncated): truncated 5' long terminal repeat (LTR) from HIV-1
    539..663     +  misc_feature   HIV-1 Ψ: packaging signal of human immunodeficiency virus type 1
    647..1368    +  CDS            HIV-1 gag (fragment): gag protein from human immunodeficiency virus 1; gag
   1367..1603    +  CDS            env (fragment): ENV_HV1N5 - Experimental evidence at protein level: Swiss-Prot protein existence level 1. From Human immunodeficiency virus type 1 group M subtype B (isolate NY5) (HIV-1).
   1822..2158    +  ncRNA          RRE: Accession: RF00036 - HIV Rev response element
   2368..2482    +  misc_feature   cPPT/CTS: central polypurine tract and central termination sequence of HIV-1
   2803..3014    +  promoter       EF-1α core promoter: core promoter for human elongation factor EF-1α
   3015..3128    +  intron         EF-1α intron A (fragment): intron upstream of the start codon of human EF-1α
   3756..3959    +  intron         EF-1α intron A: truncated intron upstream of the start codon of human EF-1α
   3995..4702    +  CDS            mCherry: mCherry is a basic (constitutively fluorescent) red fluorescent protein published in 2004, derived from Discosoma sp.. It is reported to be a very rapidly-maturing monomer with low acid sensitivity.
   4725..4742    +  CDS            SET1 (fragment): solubility-enhancement tag derived from T7 phage gene 10B
   4796..5384    +  misc_feature   WPRE: woodchuck hepatitis virus posttranscriptional regulatory element
   5494..5571    +  CDS            nef (fragment): NEF_HV1Z2 - Experimental evidence at protein level: Swiss-Prot protein existence level 1. Extracellular Nef protein targets CD4(+) T-lymphocytes for apoptosis by interacting with CXCR4 surface receptors. From Human immunodeficiency virus type 1 group M subtype D (isolate Z2/CDC-Z34) (HIV-1).
   5573..5594    +  LTR            3' LTR (ΔU3) (fragment): self-inactivating 3' long terminal repeat (LTR) from HIV-1
   6206..6266    +  ncRNA          mir-TAR: Accession: RF00250 - Trans-activation response element (TAR)
   6292..6516    +  polyA_signal   bGH poly(A) signal: bovine growth hormone polyadenylation signal
   6520..6541    +  promoter       SV40 promoter (fragment): SV40 enhancer and early promoter
   6562..6693    +  rep_origin     f1 ori (fragment) (sequence partly withheld): f1 bacteriophage origin of replication; arrow indicates direction of (+) strand synthesis
   7097..7285    +  CDS            EEF1AKMT2 (fragment): EFMT2_HUMAN - Also known as C10orf138, METTL10 From Homo sapiens (Human).
   7624..7674    -  CDS            lacI (fragment): lac repressor; lacI; The lac repressor binds to the lac operator to inhibit transcription in E. coli. This inhibition can be relieved by adding lactose or isopropyl-β-D-thiogalactopyranoside (IPTG).
   7860..8448    -  rep_origin     ori: high-copy-number ColE1/pMB1/pBR322/pUC origin of replication
   8619..9479    -  CDS            AmpR: β-lactamase; bla; confers resistance to ampicillin, carbenicillin, and related antibiotics
   9480..9584    -  promoter       AmpR promoter: bla
   9688..9727    +  CDS            rop (fragment): Rop protein, which maintains plasmids at low copy number; rop
   9829..9967    +  misc_feature   bom: basis of mobility region from pBR322
   9973..10040   -  CDS            lacZα (fragment): LacZα fragment of β-galactosidase; lacZ fragment
  10034..10117   -  CDS            CCDC28A-AS1 (fragment): GVQW2_HUMAN - Also known as GVQW2 Protein predicted: Swiss-Prot protein existence level 4. From Homo sapiens (Human).
