[The description below was written by a language model from this plasmid's Addgene catalogue record and pLannotate feature annotations shown in this document.]
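Description:
pFIN-EF1a-CHER-WPRE is a self-inactivating HIV-1-based lentiviral transfer vector of 10,939 bp, built on the pFIN backbone. pFIN derives from pTY through two recorded modifications. A cPPT-FLAP sequence was added upstream of the cloning site to give pTYF, and two copies of the 250 bp chicken β-globin HS4 core insulator were then inserted into the 3' LTR. The plasmid is maintained in E. coli through a high-copy ColE1/pUC-type origin with ampicillin selection (AmpR), and the record lists a recombination-deficient strain as the host, as is usual for LTR-containing plasmids.

In the annotated sequence, a CMV enhancer/promoter fragment precedes a truncated 5' LTR, an arrangement that typically drives genomic RNA production in packaging cells. Next come the Ψ packaging signal, partial gag and env sequences, the Rev response element for nuclear export of unspliced RNA, and the cPPT/CTS, which aids nuclear import of the reverse-transcribed genome. The payload is a 2,179 bp cassette in which the human elongation factor-1α promoter, including intron A sequence, drives constitutive expression of the monomeric red fluorescent protein mCherry. A WPRE follows to enhance transcript stability and expression. Downstream lie a ΔU3 3' LTR fragment and a bGH polyadenylation signal. The HS4 insulator was not called by the annotation tool, but it presumably occupies the unannotated stretch within the 3' LTR region. Several short hits to human genes and to lacI, lacZα, rop and a solubility tag look like incidental fragment matches.

The associated publication concerns lentiviral vectors targeting retinal photoreceptors and Müller cells. In that context this construct serves as a ubiquitous-promoter red reporter for marking transduced cells.
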