Addgene plasmid #44353: pFIN-EF1a-CHER-WPRE
Depositing lab: Susan Semple-Rowland. Depositing organization: University of Florida. Publication: Expression characteristics of dual-promoter lentiviral vectors targeting retinal photoreceptors and Muller cells. Semple-Rowland SL, Coggin WE, Geesey M, Eccles KS, Abraham L, Pachigar K, Ludlow R, Khani SC, Smith WC. Mol Vis. 2010 May 27;16:916-34. PubMed 20517486.
Backbone
  Vector backbone: pTY
  Backbone manufacturer: LJ Chang
  Backbone size w/o insert (bp): 8760
  Total vector size (bp): 10939
  Modifications to backbone: Final pFIN backbone: Added cPPT-FLAP sequence upstream of MCS in pTY to create pTYF backbone (Coleman et al 2002 Physiol Genomics 12:221-228). Added 2x250 chicken β-globin HS4 core sequence into 3'LTR of pTYF backbone to create pFIN (Semple-Rowland et al 2007 Mol Vis 13:2001-2011).
  Vector type: Lentiviral
Growth in bacteria
  Bacterial resistance: Ampicillin, 100 μg/mL
  Growth temperature: 37°C
  Growth strain: Stbl3
  Copy number: High Copy
Gene/Insert
  Gene/Insert name: EF1a-CHER (alt names: human elongation factor-1 promoter; mCherry)
  Species: H. sapiens (human), Synthetic
  Insert size (bp): 2179
  Promoter: human elongation factor -1a (pos 2526-3969)
  Cloning method: Unknown
  Sequencing primers: 5′ N/A; 3′ N/A
Terms and licenses: Academic/Nonprofit Terms; Industry Terms: Not Available to Industry
How to cite: pFIN-EF1a-CHER-WPRE was a gift from Susan Semple-Rowland (Addgene plasmid # 44353 ; http://n2t.net/addgene:44353 ; RRID:Addgene_44353)
