>Addgene plasmid #44353 | pFIN-EF1a-CHER-WPRE | addgene partial sequence | sequence record 63205 | EF1a-F 5'-TCAAGCCTCAGACAGTGGTTC-3'
AGGATCCCGCCACCATGGTGAGCAAGGGCGAGGAGGATAACATGGCCATCATCAAGGAGTTCATGCGCTT
CAAGGTGCACATGGAGGGCTCCGTGAACGGCCACGAGTTCGAGATCGAGGGCGAGGGCGAGGGCCGCCCC
TACGAGGGCACCCAGACCGCCAAGCTGAAGGTGACCAAGGGTGGCCCCCTGCCCTTCGCCTGGGACATCC
TGTCCCCTCAGTTCATGTACGGCTCCAAGGCCTACGTGAAGCACCCCGCCGACATCCCCGACTACTTGAA
GCTGTCCTTCCCCGAGGGCTTCAAGTGGGAGCGCGTGATGAACTTCGAGGACGGCGGCGTGGTGACCGTG
ACCCAGGACTCCTCCCTGCAGGACGGCGAGTTCATCTACAAGGTGAAGCTGCGCGGCACCAACTTCCCCT
CCGACGGCCCCGTAATGCAGAAGAAGACCATGGGCTGGGAGGCCTCCTCCGAGCGGATGTACCCCGAGGA
CGGCGCCCTGAAGGGCGAGATCAAGCAGAGGCTGAAGCTGAAGGACGGCGGCCACTACGACGCTGAGGTC
AAGACCACCTACAAGGCCAAGAAGCCCGTGCAGCTGCCCGGCGCCTACAACGTCAACATCAAGTTGGACA
TCACCTCCCACAACGAGGACTACACCATCGTGGAACAGTACGAACGCGCCGAGGGCCGCCACTCCACCGG
CGGCATGGACGAGCTGTACAAGTAAGAATTCGAAGCTTGATCCGGCTGCTAACAAAGCCCGACGTACGAC
GCGTGCTAGCATGCCTAGGTCGACCCGGGATCCGCGGACTAGTATAATCAACCTCTGGATTA
